Addgene plasmid #127092: pAAV-TRE-DIO-tdTomato-f
Purpose: An AAV genome with tet-inducible, Cre-dependent expression of farnesylated (f) tdTomato
Depositing lab: Viviana Gradinaru. Depositing organization: California Institute of Technology. Publication: Identification of peripheral neural circuits that regulate heart rate using optogenetic and viral vector strategies. Rajendran PS, Challis RC, Fowlkes CC, Hanna P, Tompkins JD, Jordan MC, Hiyari S, Gabris-Weber BA, Greenbaum A, Chan KY, Deverman BE, Munzberg H, Ardell JL, Salama G, Gradinaru V, Shivkumar K. Nat Commun. 2019 Apr 26;10(1):1944. doi: 10.1038/s41467-019-09770-1. PubMed 31028266.
Backbone
  Vector backbone: pAAV
  Vector type: Mammalian Expression, AAV
Growth in bacteria
  Bacterial resistance: Ampicillin, 100 μg/mL
  Growth temperature: 37°C
  Growth strain: NEB Stable
  Copy number: High Copy
Gene/Insert
  Gene/Insert name: tdTomato-f (alt name: tdTomato-farnesylated)
  Insert size (bp): 1491
  Tag / fusion protein: farnesylation signal from c-Ha-Ras (C terminal on insert)
  Cloning method: Restriction Enzyme; 5′ cloning site AscI (not destroyed); 3′ cloning site NheI (not destroyed)
  Sequencing primers: 5′ n/a; 3′ n/a
Terms and licenses: Academic/Nonprofit Terms; Industry Terms: Not Available to Industry
How to cite: pAAV-TRE-DIO-tdTomato-f was a gift from Viviana Gradinaru (Addgene plasmid # 127092 ; http://n2t.net/addgene:127092 ; RRID:Addgene_127092)
