[The description below was written by a language model from this plasmid's Addgene catalogue record and pLannotate feature annotations shown in this document.]
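Description:
pAAV-TRE-DIO-tdTomato-f is an AAV transfer (genome) plasmid for mammalian expression, built on a pAAV backbone. It carries a membrane-targeted red fluorescent reporter whose expression requires both a tetracycline-system transactivator and Cre recombinase. The plasmid is maintained in bacteria through a high-copy ColE1/pUC-type origin and selected with ampicillin via the bla gene and its promoter. An f1 phage origin is also present. The expression cassette is flanked by AAV2 inverted terminal repeats, which allow the intervening DNA to be packaged into recombinant AAV particles. The annotation detects the 3′ ITR in full but only short fragments of the 5′ ITR.

Downstream of the 5′ ITR sits a Tet-responsive promoter, annotated as a series of repeated tet operator fragments followed by a minimal promoter segment matching TRE3G-type sequence. It is active only when a tTA or rtTA transactivator is supplied separately. The payload is tdTomato fused at its C terminus to the farnesylation signal from c-Ha-Ras, which anchors the fluorophore to cell membranes and so helps label fine processes. This coding sequence lies in reverse orientation relative to the promoter, between oppositely oriented pairs of lox2272 and loxP sites (a DIO, or double-floxed inverted, arrangement). Cre recombination inverts the cassette and then locks it in the sense orientation, so only Cre-expressing cells can produce the protein. A WPRE enhances transcript stability and expression, and a human growth hormone polyadenylation signal terminates the transcript before the 3′ ITR.

The construct is suited to viral labelling of genetically defined cells, where the inducer component offers extra control over expression. The associated publication concerns the mapping of peripheral neural circuits that regulate heart rate.
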