Features (pLannotate 1.2.2; 31 found; start..end, strand, type, name):
     12..39      +  repeat_region  AAV2 ITR (fragment): inverted terminal repeat of adeno-associated virus serotype 2 inverted
     68..95      +  repeat_region  AAV2 ITR (fragment): inverted terminal repeat of adeno-associated virus serotype 2 inverted
    164..184     +  promoter       tight TRE promoter (fragment): Tet-responsive promoter PTight, consisting of seven tet operator sequences followed by the minimal CMV promoter
    201..221     +  promoter       tight TRE promoter (fragment): Tet-responsive promoter PTight, consisting of seven tet operator sequences followed by the minimal CMV promoter
    238..258     +  promoter       tight TRE promoter (fragment): Tet-responsive promoter PTight, consisting of seven tet operator sequences followed by the minimal CMV promoter
    275..295     +  promoter       tight TRE promoter (fragment): Tet-responsive promoter PTight, consisting of seven tet operator sequences followed by the minimal CMV promoter
    312..332     +  promoter       tight TRE promoter (fragment): Tet-responsive promoter PTight, consisting of seven tet operator sequences followed by the minimal CMV promoter
    349..369     +  promoter       tight TRE promoter (fragment): Tet-responsive promoter PTight, consisting of seven tet operator sequences followed by the minimal CMV promoter
    386..406     +  promoter       tight TRE promoter (fragment): Tet-responsive promoter PTight, consisting of seven tet operator sequences followed by the minimal CMV promoter
    423..443     +  promoter       tight TRE promoter (fragment): Tet-responsive promoter PTight, consisting of seven tet operator sequences followed by the minimal CMV promoter
    451..496     +  promoter       TRE3GV promoter (fragment): 3rd-generation Tet-responsive promoter that can be activated by binding of Tet-On® 3G, optimized for retroviral and lentiviral vectors
    563..580     +  misc_feature   MCS (fragment): pUC18/19 multiple cloning site
    587..620     +  protein_bind   lox2272: Cre-mediated recombination occurs in the 8-bp core sequence (GGATACTT). lox2272 sites are compatible with each other, but incompatible with loxP or loxN sites (Lee and Saito, 1988). Cre recombinase
    621..670     -  intron         β-globin intron (fragment): internally truncated intron from human β-globin
    671..704     +  protein_bind   loxP: Cre-mediated recombination occurs in the 8-bp core sequence (GCATACAT). Cre recombinase
    713..775     -  CDS            H-Ras (fragment): human small GTPase proto-oncoprotein
    776..2203    -  CDS            tdTomato: tdTomato is a basic (constitutively fluorescent) orange fluorescent protein published in 2004, derived from Discosoma sp.. It is reported to be a somewhat slowly-maturing tandem dimer with low acid sensitivity.
   2216..2249    -  protein_bind   lox2272: Cre-mediated recombination occurs in the 8-bp core sequence (GGATACTT). lox2272 sites are compatible with each other, but incompatible with loxP or loxN sites (Lee and Saito, 1988). Cre recombinase
   2250..2299    -  intron         β-globin intron (fragment): internally truncated intron from human β-globin
   2300..2333    -  protein_bind   loxP: Cre-mediated recombination occurs in the 8-bp core sequence (GCATACAT). Cre recombinase
   2334..2358    +  misc_feature   MCS (fragment): pBluescript multiple cloning site
   2358..2946    +  misc_feature   WPRE: woodchuck hepatitis virus posttranscriptional regulatory element
   2978..3454    +  polyA_signal   hGH poly(A) signal: human growth hormone polyadenylation signal
   3494..3634    +  repeat_region  AAV2 ITR: inverted terminal repeat of adeno-associated virus serotype 2 inverted
   3639..3690    -  misc_feature   bom (fragment): basis of mobility region from pBR322
   3709..4164    +  rep_origin     f1 ori (sequence partly withheld): f1 bacteriophage origin of replication; arrow indicates direction of (+) strand synthesis
   4165..4214    -  misc_feature   bom (fragment): basis of mobility region from pBR322
   4316..4351    -  CDS            rop (fragment): Rop protein, which maintains plasmids at low copy number; rop
   4446..4550    +  promoter       AmpR promoter: bla
   4551..5411    +  CDS            AmpR: β-lactamase; bla; confers resistance to ampicillin, carbenicillin, and related antibiotics
   5582..6170    +  rep_origin     ori: high-copy-number ColE1/pMB1/pBR322/pUC origin of replication
>Addgene plasmid #127092 | pAAV-TRE-DIO-tdTomato-f | addgene full sequence | sequence record 246418 | Addgene NGS Result
CCTGCAGGCAGCTGCGCGCTCGCTCGCTCACTGAGGCCGCCCGGGCGTCGGGCGACCTTTGGTCGCCCGG
CCTCAGTGAGCGAGCGAGCGCGCAGAGAGGGAGTGGCCAACTCCATCACTAGGGGTTCCTGCGGCCGCAC
GCGTATCAAGTGCCACCTGACGTCTCCCTATCAGTGATAGAGAAGTCGACACGTCTCGAGCTCCCTATCA
GTGATAGAGAAGGTACGTCTAGAACGTCTCCCTATCAGTGATAGAGAAGTCGACACGTCTCGAGCTCCCT
ATCAGTGATAGAGAAGGTACGTCTAGAACGTCTCCCTATCAGTGATAGAGAAGTCGACACGTCTCGAGCT
CCCTATCAGTGATAGAGAAGGTACGTCTAGAACGTCTCCCTATCAGTGATAGAGAAGTCGACACGTCTCG
AGCTCCCTATCAGTGATAGAGAAGCTACCCCCTATATAAGCAGAGCTCGTTTAGTGAACCGTCAGATCGC
CTGGAGACGCCATCCACGCTGTTTTGACCTCCATAGAAGACACCGGGACCGATCCAGCCTGGATCCGGTA
CCGGATCCTCTAGAGTCGACTCCGGAATAACTTCGTATAGGATACTTTATACGAAGTTATGCAGAATGGT
AGCTGGATTGTAGCTGCTATTAGCAATATGAAACCTCTTAATAACTTCGTATAGCATACATTATACGAAG
TTATGGCGCGCCTCAGGAGAGCACACACTTGCAGCTCATGCAGCCGGGGCCACTCTCATCAGGAGGGTTC
AGCTTTTTATACAGCTCATCCATCCCATAGAGAAAGAGGTGGTGTCTACCCTCAGATCGCTCATACTGTT
CGACAATTGTGTAGTCCTCATTGTGTGAGGTTATGTCCAGCTTTGTGTCTACGTAGTAGTACCCGGGCAA
TTGCACGGGCTTCTTGGCCATGTATATGGTCTTAAACTCCACCAGGTAATGTCCGCCATCTTTGAGTTTC
AGAGCTTGGTGGATCTCACCCTTCAGCACTCCATCCCTAGGATACAGTCTCTCGGTGCTTGCTTCCCAGC
CCATTGTTTTCTTCTGCATAACGGGGCCATCGGGTGGAAAGTTAGTTCCACGCATTTTCACTTTGTAAAT
CAGAGTCCCATCCTGCAGACTGGAATCCTGGGTCACAGTTACAAGCCCACCATCCTCGAAGTTCATAACC
CGCTCCCACTTAAAGCCTTCTGGAAAGGAGAGCTTCTTGTAGTCCGGGATGTCAGCTGGGTGTTTGACAT
AGGCCTTGCTACCGTACATAAACTGGGGAGACAGGATGTCCCAAGCAAAAGGCAGAGGTCCGCCCTTGGT
TACCTTCAGCTTGGCTGTCTGAGTGCCCTCGTAGGGTCTACCCTCCCCTTCACCCTCGATTTCGAATTCG
TGGCCATTCATTGATCCCTCCATACGAACTTTGAACCTCATGAACTCCTTAATCACGGCCATGTTGTTAT
CCTCGCTGGATGCAGTGCCAGATGATCCAGATCCTGTGCTGCCTGTTCCATGGCCAAGAAACAGATGGTG
CCTCCCCTCAGAGCGTTCATACTGTTCCACGATGGTATAGTCCTCGTTGTGACTTGTAATGTCAAGTTTA
GTGTCCACATAGTAGTAACCCGGGAGCTGTACTGGTTTCTTTGCCATATAGATCGTCTTAAATTCGACCA
GATAGTGGCCGCCGTCCTTGAGTTTAAGTGCCTGATGTATCTCGCCCTTCAGAACACCGTCCCGTGGGTA
CAGGCGTTCCGTACTTGCTTCCCACCCCATGGTTTTCTTTTGCATGACAGGACCATCAGGAGGGAAATTA
GTGCCCCTCATCTTGACCTTGTAGATCAGTGTTCCGTCCTGCAAGCTGCTATCTTGGGTGACGGTCACGA
GTCCGCCATCCTCGAAATTCATCACTCTTTCCCACTTGAACCCCTCCGGGAAGGACAGTTTCTTATAGTC
GGGAATATCGGCAGGATGCTTCACATAGGCCTTACTTCCGTACATGAACTGAGGGGACAGAATGTCCCAA
GCGAATGGCAAGGGTCCTCCTTTGGTCACTTTCAATTTCGCCGTCTGTGTCCCCTCGTATGGTCGGCCCT
CTCCCTCCCCTTCGATCTCGAATTCATGGCCGTTCATGCTCCCTTCCATGCGAACTTTAAACCGCATGAA
TTCCTTGATGACTTCCTCTCCCTTTGACACCATGGTGGCGCTAGCATAACTTCGTATAAAGTATCCTATA
CGAAGTTATTTGCCTTAACCCAGAAATTATCACTGTTATTCTTTAGAATGGTGCAAAGAATAACTTCGTA
TAATGTATGCTATACGAAGTTATGAATTCGATATCAAGCTTATCGATAATCAACCTCTGGATTACAAAAT
TTGTGAAAGATTGACTGGTATTCTTAACTATGTTGCTCCTTTTACGCTATGTGGATACGCTGCTTTAATG
CCTTTGTATCATGCTATTGCTTCCCGTATGGCTTTCATTTTCTCCTCCTTGTATAAATCCTGGTTGCTGT
CTCTTTATGAGGAGTTGTGGCCCGTTGTCAGGCAACGTGGCGTGGTGTGCACTGTGTTTGCTGACGCAAC
CCCCACTGGTTGGGGCATTGCCACCACCTGTCAGCTCCTTTCCGGGACTTTCGCTTTCCCCCTCCCTATT
GCCACGGCGGAACTCATCGCCGCCTGCCTTGCCCGCTGCTGGACAGGGGCTCGGCTGTTGGGCACTGACA
ATTCCGTGGTGTTGTCGGGGAAATCATCGTCCTTTCCTTGGCTGCTCGCCTATGTTGCCACCTGGATTCT
GCGCGGGACGTCCTTCTGCTACGTCCCTTCGGCCCTCAATCCAGCGGACCTTCCTTCCCGCGGCCTGCTG
CCGGCTCTGCGGCCTCTTCCGCGTCTTCGCCTTCGCCCTCAGACGAGTCGGATCTCCCTTTGGGCCGCCT
CCCCGCATCGATACCGAGCGCTGCTCGAGAGATCTACGGGTGGCATCCCTGTGACCCCTCCCCAGTGCCT
CTCCTGGCCCTGGAAGTTGCCACTCCAGTGCCCACCAGCCTTGTCCTAATAAAATTAAGTTGCATCATTT
TGTCTGACTAGGTGTCCTTCTATAATATTATGGGGTGGAGGGGGGTGGTATGGAGCAAGGGGCAAGTTGG
GAAGACAACCTGTAGGGCCTGCGGGGTCTATTGGGAACCAAGCTGGAGTGCAGTGGCACAATCTTGGCTC
ACTGCAATCTCCGCCTCCTGGGTTCAAGCGATTCTCCTGCCTCAGCCTCCCGAGTTGTTGGGATTCCAGG
CATGCATGACCAGGCTCAGCTAATTTTTGTTTTTTTGGTAGAGACGGGGTTTCACCATATTGGCCAGGCT
GGTCTCCAACTCCTAATCTCAGGTGATCTACCCACCTTGGCCTCCCAAATTGCTGGGATTACAGGCGTGA
ACCACTGCTCCCTTCCCTGTCCTTCTGATTTTGTAGGTAACCACGTGCGGACCGAGCGGCCGCAGGAACC
CCTAGTGATGGAGTTGGCCACTCCCTCTCTGCGCGCTCGCTCGCTCACTGAGGCCGGGCGACCAAAGGTC
GCCCGACGCCCGGGCTTTGCCCGGGCGGCCTCAGTGAGCGAGCGAGCGCGCAGCTGCCTGCAGGGGCGCC
TGATGCGGTATTTTCTCCTTACGCATCTGTGCGGTATTTCACACCGCATA
[95 nt withheld, positions 3691-3785]
T
[46 nt withheld, positions 3787-3832]
C
[141 nt withheld, positions 3834-3974]
CCTTTGACGTTGGAGTCCACGTTCTTT
[37 nt withheld, positions 4002-4038]
ACTCTATCTCGGGCTATTCTTTTGATTTATAAGGGATTTTGCCGATTTCGGTCTATTGGTTAAAAAATGA
GCTGATTTAACAAAAATTTAACGCGAATTTTAACAAAATATTAACGTTTACAATTTTATGGTGCACTCTC
AGTACAATCTGCTCTGATGCCGCATAGTTAAGCCAGCCCCGACACCCGCCAACACCCGCTGACGCGCCCT
GACGGGCTTGTCTGCTCCCGGCATCCGCTTACAGACAAGCTGTGACCGTCTCCGGGAGCTGCATGTGTCA
GAGGTTTTCACCGTCATCACCGAAACGCGCGAGACGAAAGGGCCTCGTGATACGCCTATTTTTATAGGTT
AATGTCATGATAATAATGGTTTCTTAGACGTCAGGTGGCACTTTTCGGGGAAATGTGCGCGGAACCCCTA
TTTGTTTATTTTTCTAAATACATTCAAATATGTATCCGCTCATGAGACAATAACCCTGATAAATGCTTCA
ATAATATTGAAAAAGGAAGAGTATGAGTATTCAACATTTCCGTGTCGCCCTTATTCCCTTTTTTGCGGCA
TTTTGCCTTCCTGTTTTTGCTCACCCAGAAACGCTGGTGAAAGTAAAAGATGCTGAAGATCAGTTGGGTG
CACGAGTGGGTTACATCGAACTGGATCTCAACAGCGGTAAGATCCTTGAGAGTTTTCGCCCCGAAGAACG
TTTTCCAATGATGAGCACTTTTAAAGTTCTGCTATGTGGCGCGGTATTATCCCGTATTGACGCCGGGCAA
GAGCAACTCGGTCGCCGCATACACTATTCTCAGAATGACTTGGTTGAGTACTCACCAGTCACAGAAAAGC
ATCTTACGGATGGCATGACAGTAAGAGAATTATGCAGTGCTGCCATAACCATGAGTGATAACACTGCGGC
CAACTTACTTCTGACAACGATCGGAGGACCGAAGGAGCTAACCGCTTTTTTGCACAACATGGGGGATCAT
GTAACTCGCCTTGATCGTTGGGAACCGGAGCTGAATGAAGCCATACCAAACGACGAGCGTGACACCACGA
TGCCTGTAGCAATGGCAACAACGTTGCGCAAACTATTAACTGGCGAACTACTTACTCTAGCTTCCCGGCA
ACAATTAATAGACTGGATGGAGGCGGATAAAGTTGCAGGACCACTTCTGCGCTCGGCCCTTCCGGCTGGC
TGGTTTATTGCTGATAAATCTGGAGCCGGTGAGCGTGGGTCTCGCGGTATCATTGCAGCACTGGGGCCAG
ATGGTAAGCCCTCCCGTATCGTAGTTATCTACACGACGGGGAGTCAGGCAACTATGGATGAACGAAATAG
ACAGATCGCTGAGATAGGTGCCTCACTGATTAAGCATTGGTAACTGTCAGACCAAGTTTACTCATATATA
CTTTAGATTGATTTAAAACTTCATTTTTAATTTAAAAGGATCTAGGTGAAGATCCTTTTTGATAATCTCA
TGACCAAAATCCCTTAACGTGAGTTTTCGTTCCACTGAGCGTCAGACCCCGTAGAAAAGATCAAAGGATC
TTCTTGAGATCCTTTTTTTCTGCGCGTAATCTGCTGCTTGCAAACAAAAAAACCACCGCTACCAGCGGTG
GTTTGTTTGCCGGATCAAGAGCTACCAACTCTTTTTCCGAAGGTAACTGGCTTCAGCAGAGCGCAGATAC
CAAATACTGTTCTTCTAGTGTAGCCGTAGTTAGGCCACCACTTCAAGAACTCTGTAGCACCGCCTACATA
CCTCGCTCTGCTAATCCTGTTACCAGTGGCTGCTGCCAGTGGCGATAAGTCGTGTCTTACCGGGTTGGAC
TCAAGACGATAGTTACCGGATAAGGCGCAGCGGTCGGGCTGAACGGGGGGTTCGTGCACACAGCCCAGCT
TGGAGCGAACGACCTACACCGAACTGAGATACCTACAGCGTGAGCTATGAGAAAGCGCCACGCTTCCCGA
AGGGAGAAAGGCGGACAGGTATCCGGTAAGCGGCAGGGTCGGAACAGGAGAGCGCACGAGGGAGCTTCCA
GGGGGAAACGCCTGGTATCTTTATAGTCCTGTCGGGTTTCGCCACCTCTGACTTGAGCGTCGATTTTTGT
GATGCTCGTCAGGGGGGCGGAGCCTATGGAAAAACGCCAGCAACGCGGCCTTTTTACGGTTCCTGGCCTT
TTGCTGGCCTTTTGCTCACATGT
